Addgene plasmid #218248: pCW57-CMV-MAAP-SL01
Purpose: 1) Ectopic expression of MAAP protein variant in mammalian cells. 2) Packaging MAAP variant sequence into lentivirus for stable expression in mammalian cells.
Depositing lab: David Schaffer. Depositing organization: University of California, Berkeley. Publication: Evolving membrane-associated accessory protein variants for improved adeno-associated virus production. Schieferecke AJ, Lee H, Chen A, Kilaru V, Krish Williams J, Schaffer DV. Mol Ther. 2024 Feb 7;32(2):340-351. doi: 10.1016/j.ymthe.2023.12.015. Epub 2023 Dec 18. PubMed 38115579.
Backbone
  Vector backbone: pCW57.1
  Vector type: Lentiviral
  Selectable markers: Puromycin
Growth in bacteria
  Bacterial resistance: Ampicillin, 100 μg/mL
  Growth temperature: 37°C
  Growth strain: NEB Stable
  Copy number: Low Copy
Gene/Insert
  Gene/Insert name: Membrane-Associated Accessory Protein Variant SL01 driven by CMV promoter (alt names: MAAP-SL01; MAAP-SL01V2)
  Species: Synthetic
  Promoter: CMV
  Cloning method: Restriction Enzyme; 5′ cloning site AgeI (unknown if destroyed); 3′ cloning site BamHI (unknown if destroyed)
Terms and licenses: Academic/Nonprofit Terms; Industry Terms: Not Available to Industry
How to cite: pCW57-CMV-MAAP-SL01 was a gift from David Schaffer (Addgene plasmid # 218248 ; http://n2t.net/addgene:218248 ; RRID:Addgene_218248)
