[The description below was written by a language model from this plasmid's Addgene catalogue record and pLannotate feature annotations shown in this document.]
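Description:
pCW57-CMV-MAAP-SL01 is a third-generation, self-inactivating HIV-1 lentiviral transfer plasmid built on the pCW57.1 backbone, carrying a synthetic variant (SL01) of the adeno-associated virus membrane-associated accessory protein (MAAP). It is propagated in E. coli under ampicillin selection (AmpR/β-lactamase). The feature table annotates a ColE1/pUC-type origin, although the catalogue entry lists the plasmid as low copy. It is grown in a recombination-deficient strain, as is usual for LTR-containing vectors. The viral genome is transcribed from an RSV promoter fused to a truncated 5' LTR and contains the Ψ packaging signal with a gag fragment, the RRE for Rev-dependent export, the cPPT/CTS, a WPRE and a ΔU3 3' LTR, followed by an SV40 poly(A) signal and SV40 origin in the backbone.

In the payload, the CMV enhancer and immediate-early promoter drive the MAAP-SL01 insert constitutively; no Tet-responsive promoter is annotated in this sequence. The insert was cloned between AgeI and BamHI. The annotation tool labels this region as an AAV2 VP1 fragment, which is expected because MAAP is encoded in an alternative reading frame overlapping the N-terminal part of the AAV cap gene. Downstream, an hPGK promoter drives puromycin N-acetyltransferase followed by an rtTA3 reverse tetracycline transactivator carried over from pCW57.1; the linker joining the two is not annotated. Puromycin allows selection of transduced mammalian cells.

The stated uses are transient ectopic expression of the MAAP variant in mammalian cells, and packaging into lentivirus to generate cells stably expressing it. The associated work concerned evolving MAAP variants to improve AAV production.
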