Features (pLannotate 1.2.2; 29 found; start..end, strand, type, name):
     41..158     +  misc_feature   cPPT/CTS: central polypurine tract and central termination sequence of HIV-1
    212..591     +  enhancer       CMV enhancer: human cytomegalovirus immediate early enhancer
    592..795     +  promoter       CMV promoter: human cytomegalovirus (CMV) immediate early promoter
    791..824     +  LTR            5' LTR (truncated) (fragment): truncated 5' long terminal repeat (LTR) from HIV-1
    840..858     +  promoter       T7 promoter: promoter for bacteriophage T7 RNA polymerase
    892..1128    +  CDS            VP1 (fragment): CAPSD_AAV2S - Experimental evidence at protein level: Swiss-Prot protein existence level 1. Capsid protein self-assembles to form an icosahedral capsid with a T=1 symmetry, about 22 nm in diameter, and consisting of 60 copies of three size variants of the capsid protein VP1, VP2 and VP3 which differ in their N-terminus. The capsid encapsulates the genomic ssDNA. Binds to host cell heparan sulfate and uses host ITGA5-ITGB1 as coreceptor on the cell surface to provide virion attachment to target cell. This attachment induces virion internalization predominantly through clathrin-dependent endocyt
   1220..1730    +  promoter       hPGK promoter: human phosphoglycerate kinase 1 promoter
   1740..2336    +  CDS            PuroR (fragment): puromycin N-acetyltransferase; pac from Streptomyces; confers resistance to puromycin
   2391..3088    +  CDS            rtTA3 (fragment): reverse tetracycline transactivator 3 activates expression from Tet-responsive promoters in the presence of doxycycline
   3018..3128    +  CDS            VP48: 3 tandem repeats of the minimal activation domain of herpes simplex virus VP16 (Cheng et al., 2013)
   3164..3712    +  misc_feature   WPRE (fragment): woodchuck hepatitis virus posttranscriptional regulatory element
   3738..3809    +  CDS            nef (fragment): NEF_HV1Z2 - Experimental evidence at protein level: Swiss-Prot protein existence level 1. Extracellular Nef protein targets CD4(+) T-lymphocytes for apoptosis by interacting with CXCR4 surface receptors. From Human immunodeficiency virus type 1 group M subtype D (isolate Z2/CDC-Z34) (HIV-1).
   3811..4044    +  LTR            3' LTR (ΔU3): self-inactivating 3' long terminal repeat (LTR) from HIV-1
   4116..4237    +  polyA_signal   SV40 poly(A) signal: SV40 polyadenylation signal
   4277..4412    +  rep_origin     SV40 ori: SV40 origin of replication
   4420..4483    +  promoter       AmpR promoter: bla
   4484..5344    +  CDS            AmpR: β-lactamase; bla; confers resistance to ampicillin, carbenicillin, and related antibiotics
   5515..6103    +  rep_origin     ori: high-copy-number ColE1/pMB1/pBR322/pUC origin of replication
   6286..6378    +  CDS            lacI (fragment): lac repressor; lacI; The lac repressor binds to the lac operator to inhibit transcription in E. coli. This inhibition can be relieved by adding lactose or isopropyl-β-D-thiogalactopyranoside (IPTG).
   6391..6412    +  protein_bind   CAP binding site: CAP binding activates transcription in the presence of cAMP. E. coli catabolite activator protein
   6427..6457    +  promoter       lac promoter: promoter for the E. coli lac operon
   6465..6481    +  protein_bind   lac operator: The lac repressor binds to the lac operator to inhibit transcription in E. coli. This inhibition can be relieved by adding lactose or isopropyl-β-D-thiogalactopyranoside (IPTG). lac repressor encoded by lacI
   6526..6544    +  promoter       T3 promoter: promoter for bacteriophage T3 RNA polymerase
   6572..6798    +  promoter       RSV promoter: Rous sarcoma virus enhancer/promoter
   6799..6979    +  LTR            5' LTR (truncated): truncated 5' long terminal repeat (LTR) from HIV-1
   7026..7151    +  misc_feature   HIV-1 Ψ: packaging signal of human immunodeficiency virus type 1
   7135..7498    +  CDS            HIV-1 gag (fragment): gag protein from human immunodeficiency virus 1; gag
   7644..7877    +  misc_feature   RRE: The Rev response element (RRE) of HIV-1 allows for Rev-dependent mRNA export from the nucleus to the cytoplasm.
   8254..8278    +  CDS            Rev (fragment): human immunodeficiency virus 1 (HIV-1) Rev protein; rev; enhances nuclear export of unspliced and incompletely spliced viral mRNAs
>Addgene plasmid #218248 | pCW57-CMV-MAAP-SL01 | addgene full sequence | sequence record 449801 | Addgene NGS Result
AATTCTCGACCTCGAGACAAATGGCAGTATTCATCCACAATTTTAAAAGAAAAGGGGGGATTGGGGGGTA
CAGTGCAGGGGAAAGAATAGTAGACATAATAGCAACAGACATACAAACTAAAGAATTACAAAAACAAATT
ACAAAAATTCAAAATTTTCGGGTTTATTACAGGGACAGCAGAGATCCACTTTGGCCGCGAATCGATGCGT
TGACATTGATTATTGACTAGTTATTAATAGTAATCAATTACGGGGTCATTAGTTCATAGCCCATATATGG
AGTTCCGCGTTACATAACTTACGGTAAATGGCCCGCCTGGCTGACCGCCCAACGACCCCCGCCCATTGAC
GTCAATAATGACGTATGTTCCCATAGTAACGCCAATAGGGACTTTCCATTGACGTCAATGGGTGGAGTAT
TTACGGTAAACTGCCCACTTGGCAGTACATCAAGTGTATCATATGCCAAGTACGCCCCCTATTGACGTCA
ATGACGGTAAATGGCCCGCCTGGCATTATGCCCAGTACATGACCTTATGGGACTTTCCTACTTGGCAGTA
CATCTACGTATTAGTCATCGCTATTACCATGGTGATGCGGTTTTGGCAGTACATCAATGGGCGTGGATAG
CGGTTTGACTCACGGGGATTTCCAAGTCTCCACCCCATTGACGTCAATGGGAGTTTGTTTTGGCACCAAA
ATCAACGGGACTTTCCAAAATGTCGTAACAACTCCGCCCCATTGACGCAAATGGGCGGTAGGCGTGTACG
GTGGGAGGTCTATATAAGCAGAGCTCTCTGGCTAACTAGAGAACCCACTGCTTACTGGCTTATCGAAATT
AATACGACTCACTATAGGGAGACCCAAGCTTGGTACCACCGGTGCCACCATGGCCCACCACCACCAAGGC
CCGCAGAGGGGCATAAGGGCCACAGCAGGGGTCTTGTGCTTCCTGGGTACAAGTACCTCGGACCCTTCAA
CGGACACCAGCAGGGAGAGCCGGTCAACGAGGCAGACGCCGCGGCCGCTGAGCATGAGCAAGCCTACGAC
CGGCAGCCCGACAGCGGATAACACCCGTACCTCAAGTGCGACCAGCCCGACGCGGAGTCTGGGCGCGCCG
AAAGGCTGCTATGTGTTTCGCGGCCAGACCCGCACCAGCAGCCTGCCGGGCGAAAAAGAAGGCAGCTAAC
CTAGGCTGCAGACGCGTTGTACAGGATCCGGGGTTGGGGTTGCGCCTTTTCCAAGGCAGCCCTGGGTTTG
CGCAGGGACGCGGCTGCTCTGGGCGTGGTTCCGGGAAACGCAGCGGCGCCGACCCTGGGTCTCGCACATT
CTTCACGTCCGTTCGCAGCGTCACCCGGATCTTCGCCGCTACCCTTGTGGGCCCCCCGGCGACGCTTCCT
GCTCCGCCCCTAAGTCGGGAAGGTTCCTTGCGGTTCGCGGCGTGCCGGACGTGACAAACGGAAGCCGCAC
GTCTCACTAGTACCCTCGCAGACGGACAGCGCCAGGGAGCAATGGCAGCGCGCCGACCGCGATGGGCTGT
GGCCAATAGCGGCTGCTCAGCAGGGCGCGCCGAGAGCAGCGGCCGGGAAGGGGCGGTGCGGGAGGCGGGG
TGTGGGGCGGTAGTGTGGGCCCTGTTCCTGCCCGCGCGGTGTTCCGCATTCTGCAAGCCTCCGGAGCGCA
CGTCGGCAGTCGGCTCCCTCGTTGACCGAATCACCGACCTCTCTCCCCAGCAATTCACCATGACCGAGTA
CAAGCCCACGGTGCGCCTCGCCACCCGCGACGACGTCCCCAGGGCCGTACGCACCCTCGCCGCCGCGTTC
GCCGACTACCCCGCCACGCGCCACACCGTCGATCCGGACCGCCACATCGAGCGGGTCACCGAGCTGCAAG
AACTCTTCCTCACGCGCGTCGGGCTCGACATCGGCAAGGTGTGGGTCGCGGACGACGGCGCCGCGGTGGC
GGTCTGGACCACGCCGGAGAGCGTCGAAGCGGGGGCGGTGTTCGCCGAGATCGGCCCGCGCATGGCCGAG
TTGAGCGGTTCCCGGCTGGCCGCGCAGCAACAGATGGAAGGCCTCCTGGCGCCGCACCGGCCCAAGGAGC
CCGCGTGGTTCCTGGCCACCGTCGGCGTCTCGCCCGACCACCAGGGCAAGGGTCTGGGCAGCGCCGTCGT
GCTCCCCGGAGTGGAGGCGGCCGAGCGCGCCGGGGTGCCCGCCTTCCTGGAGACCTCCGCGCCCCGCAAC
CTCCCCTTCTACGAGCGGCTCGGCTTCACCGTCACCGCCGACGTCGAGGTGCCCGAAGGACCGCGCACCT
GGTGCATGACCCGCAAGCCCGGTGCCGAAGGTAGAGGTTCTCTCCTCACTTGTGGTGATGTTGAAGAAAA
CCCTGGTCCAATGTCTAGACTGGACAAGAGCAAAGTCATAAACGGAGCTCTGGAATTACTCAATGGTGTC
GGTATCGAAGGCCTGACGACAAGGAAACTCGCTCAAAAGCTGGGAGTTGAGCAGCCTACCCTGTACTGGC
ACGTGAAGAACAAGCGGGCCCTGCTCGATGCCCTGCCAATCGAGATGCTGGACAGGCATCATACCCACTT
CTGCCCCCTGGAAGGCGAGTCATGGCAAGACTTTCTGCGGAACAACGCCAAGTCATACCGCTGTGCTCTC
CTCTCACATCGCGACGGGGCTAAAGTGCATCTCGGCACCCGCCCAACAGAGAAACAGTACGAAACCCTGG
AAAATCAGCTCGCGTTCCTGTGTCAGCAAGGCTTCTCCCTGGAGAACGCACTGTACGCTCTGTCCGCCGT
GGGCCACTTTACACTGGGCTGCGTATTGGAGGAACAGGAGCATCAAGTAGCAAAAGAGGAAAGAGAGACA
CCTACCACCGATTCTATGCCCCCACTTCTGAGACAAGCAATTGAGCTGTTCGACCGGCAGGGAGCCGAAC
CTGCCTTCCTTTTCGGCCTGGAACTAATCATATGTGGCCTGGAGAAACAGCTAAAGTGCGAAAGCGGCGG
GCCGACCGACGCCCTTGACGATTTTGACTTAGACATGCTCCCAGCCGATGCCCTTGACGACTTTGACCTT
GATATGCTGCCTGCTGACGCTCTTGACGATTTTGACCTTGACATGCTCCCCGGGTAACTAAGTAAGGATC
GATCCAAGATATCGTATTCTTAACTATGTTGCTCCTTTTACGCTATGTGGATACGCTGCTTTAATGCCTT
TGTATCATGCTATTGCTTCCCGTATGGCTTTCATTTTCTCCTCCTTGTATAAATCCTGGTTGCTGTCTCT
TTATGAGGAGTTGTGGCCCGTTGTCAGGCAACGTGGCGTGGTGTGCACTGTGTTTGCTGACGCAACCCCC
ACTGGTTGGGGCATTGCCACCACCTGTCAGCTCCTTTCCGGGACTTTCGCTTTCCCCCTCCCTATTGCCA
CGGCGGAACTCATCGCCGCCTGCCTTGCCCGCTGCTGGACAGGGGCTCGGCTGTTGGGCACTGACAATTC
CGTGGTGTTGTCGGGGAAGCTGACGTCCTTTCCATGGCTGCTCGCCTGTGTTGCCACCTGGATTCTGCGC
GGGACGTCCTTCTGCTACGTCCCTTCGGCCCTCAATCCAGCGGACCTTCCTTCCCGCGGCCTGCTGCCGG
CTCTGCGGCCTCTTCCGCGTCTTCGCCTTCGCCCTCAGACGAGTCGGATCTCCCTTTGGGCCGCCTCCCC
GCCTGTTTCGCCTCGGCGTCCGGACTAGAGGTACCTTTAAGACCAATGACTTACAAGGCAGCTGTAGATC
TTAGCCACTTTTTAAAAGAAAAGGGGGGACTGGAAGGGCTAATTCACTCCCAACGAAGACAAGATCTGCT
TTTTGCTTGTACTGGGTCTCTCTGGTTAGACCAGATCTGAGCCTGGGAGCTCTCTGGCTAACTAGGGAAC
CCACTGCTTAAGCCTCAATAAAGCTTGCCTTGAGTGCTTCAAGTAGTGTGTGCCCGTCTGTTGTGTGACT
CTGGTAACTAGAGATCCCTCAGACCCTTTTAGTCAGTGTGGAAAATCTCTAGCAGTAGTAGTTCATGTCA
TCTTATTATTCAGTATTTATAACTTGCAAAGAAATGAATATCAGAGAGTGAGAGGAACTTGTTTATTGCA
GCTTATAATGGTTACAAATAAAGCAATAGCATCACAAATTTCACAAATAAAGCATTTTTTTCACTGCATT
CTAGTTGTGGTTTGTCCAAACTCATCAATGTATCTTATCATGTCTGGCTCTAGCTATCCCGCCCCTAACT
CCGCCCATCCCGCCCCTAACTCCGCCCAGTTCCGCCCATTCTCCGCCCCATGGCTGACTAATTTTTTTTA
TTTATGCAGAGGCCGAGGCCGCCTCGGCCTCTGAGCTATTCCAGAAGTAGTGAGGAGGCTTTTTTGGAGG
CCTTTCAAATATGTATCCGCTCATGAGACAATAACCCTGATAAATGCTTCAATAATATTGAAAAAGGAAG
AGTATGAGTATTCAACATTTCCGTGTCGCCCTTATTCCCTTTTTTGCGGCATTTTGCCTTCCTGTTTTTG
CTCACCCAGAAACGCTGGTGAAAGTAAAAGATGCTGAAGATCAGTTGGGTGCACGAGTGGGTTACATCGA
ACTGGATCTCAACAGCGGTAAGATCCTTGAGAGTTTTCGCCCCGAAGAACGTTTTCCAATGATGAGCACT
TTTAAAGTTCTGCTATGTGGCGCGGTATTATCCCGTATTGACGCCGGGCAAGAGCAACTCGGTCGCCGCA
TACACTATTCTCAGAATGACTTGGTTGAGTACTCACCAGTCACAGAAAAGCATCTTACGGATGGCATGAC
AGTAAGAGAATTATGCAGTGCTGCCATAACCATGAGTGATAACACTGCGGCCAACTTACTTCTGACAACG
ATCGGAGGACCGAAGGAGCTAACCGCTTTTTTGCACAACATGGGGGATCATGTAACTCGCCTTGATCGTT
GGGAACCGGAGCTGAATGAAGCCATACCAAACGACGAGCGTGACACCACGATGCCTGTAGCAATGGCAAC
AACGTTGCGCAAACTATTAACTGGCGAACTACTTACTCTAGCTTCCCGGCAACAATTAATAGACTGGATG
GAGGCGGATAAAGTTGCAGGACCACTTCTGCGCTCGGCCCTTCCGGCTGGCTGGTTTATTGCTGATAAAT
CTGGAGCCGGTGAGCGTGGGTCTCGCGGTATCATTGCAGCACTGGGGCCAGATGGTAAGCCCTCCCGTAT
CGTAGTTATCTACACGACGGGGAGTCAGGCAACTATGGATGAACGAAATAGACAGATCGCTGAGATAGGT
GCCTCACTGATTAAGCATTGGTAACTGTCAGACCAAGTTTACTCATATATACTTTAGATTGATTTAAAAC
TTCATTTTTAATTTAAAAGGATCTAGGTGAAGATCCTTTTTGATAATCTCATGACCAAAATCCCTTAACG
TGAGTTTTCGTTCCACTGAGCGTCAGACCCCGTAGAAAAGATCAAAGGATCTTCTTGAGATCCTTTTTTT
CTGCGCGTAATCTGCTGCTTGCAAACAAAAAAACCACCGCTACCAGCGGTGGTTTGTTTGCCGGATCAAG
AGCTACCAACTCTTTTTCCGAAGGTAACTGGCTTCAGCAGAGCGCAGATACCAAATACTGTTCTTCTAGT
GTAGCCGTAGTTAGGCCACCACTTCAAGAACTCTGTAGCACCGCCTACATACCTCGCTCTGCTAATCCTG
TTACCAGTGGCTGCTGCCAGTGGCGATAAGTCGTGTCTTACCGGGTTGGACTCAAGACGATAGTTACCGG
ATAAGGCGCAGCGGTCGGGCTGAACGGGGGGTTCGTGCACACAGCCCAGCTTGGAGCGAACGACCTACAC
CGAACTGAGATACCTACAGCGTGAGCTATGAGAAAGCGCCACGCTTCCCGAAGGGAGAAAGGCGGACAGG
TATCCGGTAAGCGGCAGGGTCGGAACAGGAGAGCGCACGAGGGAGCTTCCAGGGGGAAACGCCTGGTATC
TTTATAGTCCTGTCGGGTTTCGCCACCTCTGACTTGAGCGTCGATTTTTGTGATGCTCGTCAGGGGGGCG
GAGCCTATGGAAAAACGCCAGCAACGCGGCCTTTTTACGGTTCCTGGCCTTTTGCTGGCCTTTTGCTCAC
ATGTTCTTTCCTGCGTTATCCCCTGATTCTGTGGATAACCGTATTACCGCCTTTGAGTGAGCTGATACCG
CTCGCCGCAGCCGAACGACCGAGCGCAGCGAGTCAGTGAGCGAGGAAGCGGAAGAGCGCCCAATACGCAA
ACCGCCTCTCCCCGCGCGTTGGCCGATTCATTAATGCAGCTGGCACGACAGGTTTCCCGACTGGAAAGCG
GGCAGTGAGCGCAACGCAATTAATGTGAGTTAGCTCACTCATTAGGCACCCCAGGCTTTACACTTTATGC
TTCCGGCTCGTATGTTGTGTGGAATTGTGAGCGGATAACAATTTCACACAGGAAACAGCTATGACCATGA
TTACGCCAAGCGCGCAATTAACCCTCACTAAAGGGAACAAAAGCTGGAGCTGCAAGCTTAATGTAGTCTT
ATGCAATACTCTTGTAGTCTTGCAACATGGTAACGATGAGTTAGCAACATGCCTTACAAGGAGAGAAAAA
GCACCGTGCATGCCGATTGGTGGAAGTAAGGTGGTACGATCGTGCCTTATTAGGAAGGCAACAGACGGGT
CTGACATGGATTGGACGAACCACTGAATTGCCGCATTGCAGAGATATTGTATTTAAGTGCCTAGCTCGAT
ACATAAACGGGTCTCTCTGGTTAGACCAGATCTGAGCCTGGGAGCTCTCTGGCTAACTAGGGAACCCACT
GCTTAAGCCTCAATAAAGCTTGCCTTGAGTGCTTCAAGTAGTGTGTGCCCGTCTGTTGTGTGACTCTGGT
AACTAGAGATCCCTCAGACCCTTTTAGTCAGTGTGGAAAATCTCTAGCAGTGGCGCCCGAACAGGGACTT
GAAAGCGAAAGGGAAACCAGAGGAGCTCTCTCGACGCAGGACTCGGCTTGCTGAAGCGCGCACGGCAAGA
GGCGAGGGGCGGCGACTGGTGAGTACGCCAAAAATTTTGACTAGCGGAGGCTAGAAGGAGAGAGATGGGT
GCGAGAGCGTCAGTATTAAGCGGGGGAGAATTAGATCGCGATGGGAAAAAATTCGGTTAAGGCCAGGGGG
AAAGAAAAAATATAAATTAAAACATATAGTATGGGCAAGCAGGGAGCTAGAACGATTCGCAGTTAATCCT
GGCCTGTTAGAAACATCAGAAGGCTGTAGACAAATACTGGGACAGCTACAACCATCCCTTCAGACAGGAT
CAGAAGAACTTAGATCATTATATAATACAGTAGCAACCCTCTATTGTGTGCATCAAAGGATAGAGATAAA
AGACACCAAGGAAGCTTTAGACAAGATAGAGGAAGAGCAAAACAAAAGTAAGACCACCGCACAGCAAGCG
GCCGCTGATCTTCAGACCTGGAGGAGGAGATATGAGGGACAATTGGAGAAGTGAATTATATAAATATAAA
GTAGTAAAAATTGAACCATTAGGAGTAGCACCCACCAAGGCAAAGAGAAGAGTGGTGCAGAGAGAAAAAA
GAGCAGTGGGAATAGGAGCTTTGTTCCTTGGGTTCTTGGGAGCAGCAGGAAGCACTATGGGCGCAGCGTC
AATGACGCTGACGGTACAGGCCAGACAATTATTGTCTGGTATAGTGCAGCAGCAGAACAATTTGCTGAGG
GCTATTGAGGCGCAACAGCATCTGTTGCAACTCACAGTCTGGGGCATCAAGCAGCTCCAGGCAAGAATCC
TGGCTGTGGAAAGATACCTAAAGGATCAACAGCTCCTGGGGATTTGGGGTTGCTCTGGAAAACTCATTTG
CACCACTGCTGTGCCTTGGAATGCTAGTTGGAGTAATAAATCTCTGGAACAGATTTGGAATCACACGACC
TGGATGGAGTGGGACAGAGAAATTAACAATTACACAAGCTTAATACACTCCTTAATTGAAGAATCGCAAA
ACCAGCAAGAAAAGAATGAACAAGAATTATTGGAATTAGATAAATGGGCAAGTTTGTGGAATTGGTTTAA
CATAACAAATTGGCTGTGGTATATAAAATTATTCATAATGATAGTAGGAGGCTTGGTAGGTTTAAGAATA
GTTTTTGCTGTACTTTCTATAGTGAATAGAGTTAGGCAGGGATATTCACCATTATCGTTTCAGACCCACC
TCCCAACCCCGAGGGGAC
