>Addgene plasmid #218248 | pCW57-CMV-MAAP-SL01 | depositor partial sequence | sequence record 425264 | MAAP-SL01 ORF
ATGGCCCACCACCACCAAGGCCCGCAGAGGGGCATAAGGGCCACAGCAGGGGTCTTGTGCTTCCTGGGTA
CAAGTACCTCGGACCCTTCAACGGACACCAGCAGGGAGAGCCGGTCAACGAGGCAGACGCCGCGGCCGCT
GAGCATGAGCAAGCCTACGACCGGCAGCCCGACAGCGGATAACACCCGTACCTCAAGTGCGACCAGCCCG
ACGCGGAGTCTGGGCGCGCCGAAAGGCTGCTATGTGTTTCGCGGCCAGACCCGCACCAGCAGCCTGCCGG
GCGAAAAAGAAGGCAGCTAA
